Addgene plasmid #103444: LSB-hsa-miR-331-3p
Purpose: Used to sense miRNA activity using fluorescence based tools. hsa-miR-331-3p target in 3' UTR of of mKate. miRNA activity can be measured by the repression of mKate2 relative to EBFP2 fluorescent proteins . Plasmid is inherently unstable; please see Depositor Comments
Depositing lab: Ron Weiss. Depositing organization: Massachusetts Institute of Technology. Publication: A mixed antagonistic/synergistic miRNA repression model enables accurate predictions of multi-input miRNA sensor activity. Gam JJ, Babb J, Weiss R. Nat Commun. 2018 Jun 22;9(1):2430. doi: 10.1038/s41467-018-04575-0. PubMed 29934631.
Backbone
  Vector backbone: Low Sensor Backbone (LSB)
  Vector type: Mammalian Expression, Synthetic Biology
Growth in bacteria
  Bacterial resistance: Ampicillin and Kanamycin, 100 & 50 μg/mL
  Growth temperature: 30°C
  Growth strain: NEB Stable
  Copy number: High Copy
Gene/Insert
  Gene/Insert name: hsa-miR-331-3p target
  Species: H. sapiens (human)
  Entrez Gene: MIR331 (a.k.a. MIRN331, hsa-mir-331, mir-331)
  Promoter: EF-1a
  Cloning method: Gibson Cloning
Terms and licenses: Academic/Nonprofit Terms; Industry Terms: Not Available to Industry
Depositor comments: Please note that this plasmid is inherently unstable due to a repeating poly A element. We recommend performing a diagnostic digest on multiple colonies upon receipt. The depositors would like to note the presence of several discrepancies between the depositor sequence and physical plasmid sequence. In particular, the sequences upstream and downstream of the puromycin coding region have 10 bp insertions which do not affect the ability to perform puromycin selection. The sequences for those regions within the physical plasmids are as follows: Upstream of Puro: GAATTCGACCGCCTGTCTCAAGGTGCCACC; Downstream of Puro: GCTTTGAGACTACGCGTGAATTCACTCCTC.
How to cite: LSB-hsa-miR-331-3p was a gift from Ron Weiss (Addgene plasmid # 103444 ; http://n2t.net/addgene:103444 ; RRID:Addgene_103444)
