[The description below was written by a language model from this plasmid's Addgene catalogue record and pLannotate feature annotations shown in this document.]
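Description:
LSB-hsa-miR-331-3p is an 11 kb mammalian expression plasmid built on the Low Sensor Backbone (LSB) and designed as a two-colour fluorescent sensor of microRNA activity. It replicates in E. coli from a high-copy ColE1/pUC-type origin and carries both β-lactamase (AmpR) and an aph(3')-Ia kanamycin resistance gene, matching the dual ampicillin and kanamycin selection listed for it. Residual lac promoter, operator, CAP site and a lacI fragment are cloning-vector remnants.

The payload consists of two parallel transcription units, each driven by the human EF-1α core promoter with its intron A and terminated by a rabbit β-globin polyadenylation signal. The Gateway attB4, attB1 and attB2 scars around the promoters and coding sequences reflect modular assembly. One unit expresses the red fluorescent protein mKate2, and according to the record its 3' UTR holds the target site for human miR-331-3p. This site is not annotated separately in the feature table, but it would fall in the gap between mKate2 and its poly(A) region. The other unit expresses EBFP2 without a miRNA target and serves as an internal reference for delivery and expression. Binding of miR-331-3p in transfected cells represses mKate2, so activity is read as the drop in red relative to blue fluorescence.

A puromycin N-acetyltransferase gene with its own β-globin poly(A) signal allows selection in mammalian cells, though no promoter for it is annotated. The depositor notes that the repeated poly(A) elements make the plasmid inherently unstable. They also report small discrepancies between the deposited sequence and the physical plasmid, including short insertions flanking the puromycin coding region that do not impair selection.
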