Features (pLannotate 1.2.2; 28 found; start..end, strand, type, name):
     87..675     -  rep_origin     ori: high-copy-number ColE1/pMB1/pBR322/pUC origin of replication
    846..1706    -  CDS            AmpR: β-lactamase; bla; confers resistance to ampicillin, carbenicillin, and related antibiotics
   1707..1778    -  promoter       AmpR promoter: bla
   1857..2456    +  CDS            PuroR: puromycin N-acetyltransferase; pac from Streptomyces alboniger; confers resistance to puromycin
   2461..2541    +  CDS            HBB (fragment): HBB_PONPY - Experimental evidence at transcript level: Swiss-Prot protein existence level 2. Involved in oxygen transport from the lung to the various peripheral tissues. From Pongo pygmaeus (Bornean orangutan).
   2612..2667    +  polyA_signal   β-globin poly(A) signal: rabbit β-globin polyadenylation signal (Gil and Proudfoot, 1987)
   3646..3666    +  protein_bind   attB4: mutant version of attB; core recombination site for the Gateway® BP reaction BP Clonase™
   3734..3945    +  promoter       EF-1α core promoter: core promoter for human elongation factor EF-1α
   3946..4884    +  intron         EF-1α intron A: intron upstream of the start codon of human EF-1α
   4911..4931    +  protein_bind   attB1: mutant version of attB; core recombination site for the Gateway® BP reaction BP Clonase™
   4951..5646    +  CDS            mKate2: mKate2 is a basic (constitutively fluorescent) red fluorescent protein published in 2009, derived from Entacmaea quadricolor. It is reported to be a rapidly-maturing monomer with moderate acid sensitivity.
   5666..5690    -  protein_bind   attB2: mutant version of attB; recombination site for the Gateway® BP reaction BP Clonase™
   5830..5904    +  CDS            HBB (fragment): HBB_PONPY - Experimental evidence at transcript level: Swiss-Prot protein existence level 2. Involved in oxygen transport from the lung to the various peripheral tissues. From Pongo pygmaeus (Bornean orangutan).
   5975..6030    +  polyA_signal   β-globin poly(A) signal: rabbit β-globin polyadenylation signal (Gil and Proudfoot, 1987)
   6414..6439    +  misc_feature   SA: splice acceptor site
   7111..7131    +  protein_bind   attB4: mutant version of attB; core recombination site for the Gateway® BP reaction BP Clonase™
   7199..7410    +  promoter       EF-1α core promoter: core promoter for human elongation factor EF-1α
   7411..8349    +  intron         EF-1α intron A: intron upstream of the start codon of human EF-1α
   8376..8396    +  protein_bind   attB1: mutant version of attB; core recombination site for the Gateway® BP reaction BP Clonase™
   8407..9123    +  CDS            EBFP2: EBFP2 is a basic (constitutively fluorescent) blue fluorescent protein published in 2007, derived from Aequorea victoria. It is reported to be a rapidly-maturing monomer with moderate acid sensitivity.
   9131..9155    -  protein_bind   attB2: mutant version of attB; recombination site for the Gateway® BP reaction BP Clonase™
   9159..9239    +  CDS            HBB (fragment): HBB_PONPY - Experimental evidence at transcript level: Swiss-Prot protein existence level 2. Involved in oxygen transport from the lung to the various peripheral tissues. From Pongo pygmaeus (Bornean orangutan).
   9310..9365    +  polyA_signal   β-globin poly(A) signal: rabbit β-globin polyadenylation signal (Gil and Proudfoot, 1987)
   9748..9770    -  protein_bind   lac operator (fragment): The lac repressor binds to the lac operator to inhibit transcription in E. coli. This inhibition can be relieved by adding lactose or isopropyl-β-D-thiogalactopyranoside (IPTG). lac repressor encoded by lacI
   9774..9804    -  promoter       lac promoter: promoter for the E. coli lac operon
   9819..9840    -  protein_bind   CAP binding site: CAP binding activates transcription in the presence of cAMP. E. coli catabolite activator protein
   9853..9892    -  CDS            lacI (fragment): lac repressor; lacI; The lac repressor binds to the lac operator to inhibit transcription in E. coli. This inhibition can be relieved by adding lactose or isopropyl-β-D-thiogalactopyranoside (IPTG).
  10065..10874   +  CDS            KanR: aminoglycoside phosphotransferase; aph(3')-Ia; confers resistance to kanamycin in bacteria or G418 (Geneticin®) in eukaryotes
>Addgene plasmid #103444 | LSB-hsa-miR-331-3p | depositor full sequence | sequence record 195937 | Full Sequence
AATTGAGGGGATAACGCAGGAAAGAACATGTGAGCAAAAGGCCAGCAAAAGGCCAGGAACCGTAAAAAGG
CCGCGTTGCTGGCGTTTTTCCATAGGCTCCGCCCCCCTGACGAGCATCACAAAAATCGACGCTCAAGTCA
GAGGTGGCGAAACCCGACAGGACTATAAAGATACCAGGCGTTTCCCCCTGGAAGCTCCCTCGTGCGCTCT
CCTGTTCCGACCCTGCCGCTTACCGGATACCTGTCCGCCTTTCTCCCTTCGGGAAGCGTGGCGCTTTCTC
ATAGCTCACGCTGTAGGTATCTCAGTTCGGTGTAGGTCGTTCGCTCCAAGCTGGGCTGTGTGCACGAACC
CCCCGTTCAGCCCGACCGCTGCGCCTTATCCGGTAACTATCGTCTTGAGTCCAACCCGGTAAGACACGAC
TTATCGCCACTGGCAGCAGCCACTGGTAACAGGATTAGCAGAGCGAGGTATGTAGGCGGTGCTACAGAGT
TCTTGAAGTGGTGGCCTAACTACGGCTACACTAGAAGAACAGTATTTGGTATCTGCGCTCTGCTGAAGCC
AGTTACCTTCGGAAAAAGAGTTGGTAGCTCTTGATCCGGCAAACAAACCACCGCTGGTAGCGGTGGTTTT
TTTGTTTGCAAGCAGCAGATTACGCGCAGAAAAAAAGGATCTCAAGAAGATCCTTTGATCTTTTCTACGG
GGTCTGACGCTCAGTGGAACGAAAACTCACGTTAAGGGATTTTGGTCATGAGATTATCAAAAAGGATCTT
CACCTAGATCCTTTTAAATTAAAAATGAAGTTTTAAATCAATCTAAAGTATATATGAGTAAACTTGGTCT
GACAGTTACCAATGCTTAATCAGTGAGGCACCTATCTCAGCGATCTGTCTATTTCGTTCATCCATAGTTG
CCTGACTCCCCGTCGTGTAGATAACTACGATACGGGAGGGCTTACCATCTGGCCCCAGTGCTGCAATGAT
ACCGCGAGAACCACGCTCACCGGCTCCAGATTTATCAGCAATAAACCAGCCAGCCGGAAGGGCCGAGCGC
AGAAGTGGTCCTGCAACTTTATCCGCCTCCATCCAGTCTATTAATTGTTGCCGGGAAGCTAGAGTAAGTA
GTTCGCCAGTTAATAGTTTGCGCAACGTTGTTGCCATTGCTACAGGCATCGTGGTGTCACGCTCGTCGTT
TGGTATGGCTTCATTCAGCTCCGGTTCCCAACGATCAAGGCGAGTTACATGATCCCCCATGTTGTGCAAA
AAAGCGGTTAGCTCCTTCGGTCCTCCGATCGTTGTCAGAAGTAAGTTGGCCGCAGTGTTATCACTCATGG
TTATGGCAGCACTGCATAATTCTCTTACTGTCATGCCATCCGTAAGATGCTTTTCTGTGACTGGTGAGTA
CTCAACCAAGTCATTCTGAGAATAGTGTATGCGGCGACCGAGTTGCTCTTGCCCGGCGTCAATACGGGAT
AATACCGCGCCACATAGCAGAACTTTAAAAGTGCTCATCATTGGAAAACGTTCTTCGGGGCGAAAACTCT
CAAGGATCTTACCGCTGTTGAGATCCAGTTCGATGTAACCCACTCGTGCACCCAACTGATCTTCAGCATC
TTTTACTTTCACCAGCGTTTCTGGGTGAGCAAAAACAGGAAGGCAAAATGCCGCAAAAAAGGGAATAAGG
GCGACACGGAAATGTTGAATACTCATACTCTTCCTTTTTCAATATTATTGAAGCATTTATCAGGGTTATT
GTCTCATGAGCGGATACATATTTGAATGTAGCTCCGAATTTCTCGAGGGCTTGTCGACGACGGCGGTCTC
CGTCGTCAGGATCATGAATTCGACCCGCCTGCCACCATGACCGAGTACAAGCCCACGGTGCGCCTCGCCA
CCCGCGACGACGTCCCCCGGGCCGTACGCACCCTCGCCGCCGCGTTCGCCGACTACCCCGCCACGCGCCA
CACCGTCGACCCGGACCGCCACATCGAGCGGGTCACCGAGCTGCAAGAACTCTTCCTCACGCGCGTCGGG
CTCGACATCGGCAAGGTGTGGGTCGCGGACGACGGCGCCGCGGTGGCGGTCTGGACCACGCCGGAGAGCG
TCGAAGCGGGGGCGGTGTTCGCCGAGATCGGCCCGCGCATGGCCGAGTTGAGCGGTTCCCGGCTGGCCGC
GCAGCAACAGATGGAAGGCCTCCTGGCGCCGCACCGGCCCAAGGAGCCCGCGTGGTTCCTGGCCACCGTC
GGCGTCTCGCCCGACCACCAGGGCAAGGGTCTGGGCAGCGCCGTCGTGCTCCCCGGAGTGGAGGCGGCCG
AGCGCGCCGGGGTGCCCGCCTTCCTGGAGACATCCGCGCCCCGCAACCTCCCCTTCTACGAGCGGCTCGG
CTTCACCGTCACCGCCGACGTCGAGGTGCCCGAAGGACCGCGCACCTGGTGCATGACCCGCAAGCCCGGT
GCCTGATACGCGTGAATTCACTCCTCAGGTGCAGGCTGCCTATCAGAAGGTGGTGGCTGGTGTGGCCAAT
GCCCTGGCTCACAAATACCACTGAGATCTTTTTCCCTCTGCCAAAAATTATGGGGACATCATGAAGCCCC
TTGAGCATCTGACTTCTGGCTAATAAAGGAAATTTATTTTCATTGCAATAGTGTGTTGGAATTTTTTGTG
TCTCTCACTCGGAAGGACATATGGGAGGGCAAATCATTTAAAACATCAGAATGAGTATTTGGTTTAGAGT
TTGGCAACATATGCCCATATGCTGGCTGCCATGAACAAAGGTTGGCTATAAAGAGGTCATCAGTATATGA
AACAGCCCCCTGCTGTCCATTCCTTATTCCATAGAAAAGCCTTGACTTGAGGTTAGATTTTTTTTATATT
TTGTTTTGTGTTATTTTTTTCTTTAACATCCCTAAAATTTTCCTTACATGTTTTACTAGCCAGATTTTTC
CTCCTCTCCTGACTACTCCCAGTCATAGCTGTCCCTCTTCTCTTATGGAGATCCCTCGACCTGCAGCCCA
AGCTTGAATTCTCTAGAATTACCCTGTTATCCCTATGCTTGGTTTACCGAGCTCTTATTGGTTTTCAAAC
TTCATTGACTGTGCCCAACGCGCCTGGGAGCTCACGGGGACAGCCCCCCCCCAAAGCCCCCAGGGATGTA
ATTACGTCCCTCCCCCGCTAGGGGGCAGCAGCGAGCCGCCCGGGGCTCCGCTCCGGTCCGGCGCTCCCCC
CGCATCCCCGAGCCGGCAGCGTGCGGGGACAGCCCGGGCACGGGGAAGGTGGCACGGGATCGCTTTCCTC
TGAACGCTTCTCGCTGCTCTTTGAGCCTGCAGACACCTGGGGGGATACGGGGAAAAAGCTAGGCTGAAAG
ACCGGTTCTTAGAATGACACGCGCCTGGGAGCTCACGGGGACAGCCCCCCCCCAAAGCCCCCAGGGATGT
AATTACGTCCCTCCCCCGCTAGGGGGCAGCAGCGAGCCGCCCGGGGCTCCGCTCCGGTCCGGCGCTCCCC
CCGCATCCCCGAGCCGGCAGCGTGCGGGGACAGCCCGGGCACGGGGAAGGTGGCACGGGATCGCTTTCCT
CTGAACGCTTCTCGCTGCTCTTTGAGCCTGCAGACACCTGGGGGGATACGGGGAAAAAGCTAACTTCTGA
GACGACAACTTTGTATAGAAAAGTTGGCTCCGAATTCGCCCTTGACAGCAGAGATCCAGTTTGGTTAATT
AATTGGCTCCGGTGCCCGTCAGTGGGCAGAGCGCACATCGCCCACAGTCCCCGAGAAGTTGTGGGGAGGG
GTCGGCAATTGAACCGGTGCCTAGAGAAGGTGGCGCGGGGTAAACTGGGAAAGTGATGTCGTGTACTGGC
TCCGCCTTTTTCCCGAGGGTGGGGGAGAACCGTATATAAGTGCAGTAGTCGCCGTGAACGTTCTTTTTCG
CAACGGGTTTGCCGCCAGAACACAGGTAAGTGCCGTGTGTGGTTCCCGCGGGCCTGGCCTCTTTACGGGT
TATGGCCCTTGCGTGCCTTGAATTACTTCCACCTGGCTGCAGTACGTGATTCTTGATCCCGAGCTTCGGG
TTGGAAGTGGGTGGGAGAGTTCGAGGCCTTGCGCTTAAGGAGCCCCTTCGCCTCGTGCTTGAGTTGAGGC
CTGGCCTGGGCGCTGGGGCCGCCGCGTGCGAATCTGGTGGCACCTTCGCGCCTGTCTCGCTGCTTTCGAT
AAGTCTCTAGCCATTTAAAATTTTTGATGACCTGCTGCGACGCTTTTTTTCTGGCAAGATAGTCTTGTAA
ATGCGGGCCAAGATCTGCACACTGGTATTTCGGTTTTTGGGGCCGCGGGCGGCGACGGGGCCCGTGCGTC
CCAGCGCACATGTTCGGCGAGGCGGGGCCTGCGAGCGCGGCCACCGAGAATCGGACGGGGGTAGTCTCAA
GCTGGCCGGCCTGCTCTGGTGCCTGGCCTCGCGCCGCCGTGTATCGCCCCGCCCTGGGCGGCAAGGCTGG
CCCGGTCGGCACCAGTTGCGTGAGCGGAAAGATGGCCGCTTCCCGGCCCTGCTGCAGGGAGCTCAAAATG
GAGGACGCGGCGCTCGGGAGAGCGGGCGGGTGAGTCACCCACACAAAGGAAAAGGGCCTTTCCGTCCTCA
GCCGTCGCTTCATGTGACTCCACGGAGTACCGGGCGCCGTCCAGGCACCTCGATTAGTTCTCGAGCTTTT
GGAGTACGTCGTCTTTAGGTTGGGGGGAGGGGTTTTATGCGATGGAGTTTCCCCACACTGAGTGGGTGGA
GACTGAAGTTAGGCCAGCTTGGCACTTGATGTAATTCTCCTTGGAATTTGCCCTTTTTGAGTTTGGATCT
TGGTTCATTCTCAAGCCTCAGACAGTGGTTCAAAGTTTTTTTCTTCCATTTCAGGTGTCGTGAGAAGGGC
GAATTCGACCCAAGTTTGTACAAAAAAGCAGGCTGGATCCAGGTGCCACCATGGTGAGCGAGCTGATTAA
GGAGAACATGCACATGAAGCTGTACATGGAGGGCACCGTGAACAACCACCACTTCAAGTGCACATCCGAG
GGCGAAGGCAAGCCCTACGAGGGCACCCAGACCATGAGAATCAAGGCGGTCGAGGGCGGCCCTCTCCCCT
TCGCCTTCGACATCCTGGCTACCAGCTTCATGTACGGCAGCAAAACCTTCATCAACCACACCCAGGGCAT
CCCCGACTTCTTTAAGCAGTCCTTCCCCGAGGGCTTCACATGGGAGAGAGTCACCACATACGAAGATGGG
GGCGTGCTGACCGCTACCCAGGACACCAGCCTCCAGGACGGCTGCCTCATCTACAACGTCAAGATCAGAG
GGGTGAACTTCCCATCCAACGGCCCTGTGATGCAGAAGAAAACACTCGGCTGGGAGGCCTCCACCGAGAC
ACTGTACCCCGCTGACGGCGGCCTGGAAGGCAGAGCCGACATGGCCCTGAAGCTCGTGGGCGGGGGCCAC
CTGATCTGCAACCTTAAGACCACATACAGATCCAAGAAACCCGCTAAGAACCTCAAGATGCCCGGCGTCT
ACTATGTGGACAGGAGACTGGAAAGAATCAAGGAGGCCGACAAAGAGACATACGTCGAGCAGCACGAGGT
GGCTGTGGCCAGATACTGCGACCTCCCTAGCAAACTGGGGCACAAACTTAATTGAGAATTCTACCACCCA
GCTTTCTTGTACAAAGTGGTACGTCTCAAGACCAGAGGTCTCTGCTTTAGGCCAGTTCTAGGATAGGCCC
AGGGGCTTCTAGGATAGGCCCAGGGGCTTCTAGGATAGGCCCAGGGGCTTCTAGGATAGGCCCAGGGGCC
AACCAGAAGAGACCTGTGCTTCACTCCTCAGGTGCAGGCTGCCTATCAGAAGGTGGTGGCTGGTGTGGCC
AATGCCCTGGCTCACAAATACCACTGAGATCTTTTTCCCTCTGCCAAAAATTATGGGGACATCATGAAGC
CCCTTGAGCATCTGACTTCTGGCTAATAAAGGAAATTTATTTTCATTGCAATAGTGTGTTGGAATTTTTT
GTGTCTCTCACTCGGAAGGACATATGGGAGGGCAAATCATTTAAAACATCAGAATGAGTATTTGGTTTAG
AGTTTGGCAACATATGCCCATATGCTGGCTGCCATGAACAAAGGTTGGCTATAAAGAGGTCATCAGTATA
TGAAACAGCCCCCTGCTGTCCATTCCTTATTCCATAGAAAAGCCTTGACTTGAGGTTAGATTTTTTTTAT
ATTTTGTTTTGTGTTATTTTTTTCTTTAACATCCCTAAAATTTTCCTTACATGTTTTACTAGCCAGATTT
TTCCTCCTCTCCTGACTACTCCCAGTCATAGCTGTCCCTCTTCTCTTATGGAGATCCCGAGCGGTGCGTT
TTTATGCTTGTAGTATTGTATAATGTTTTTAAGATCCAAGCTTCTGACCTCTTCTCTTCCTCCCACAGGG
CCTCGAGACAATTGCATCGATGGTACCAGTGAAAGTCTGCAATGAATTCGAGTTGGCGCGCCTGTCATTC
TAAATCTCTCTTTCAGCCTAAAGCTTTTTCCCCGTATCCCCCCAGGTGTCTGCAGGCTCAAAGAGCAGCG
AGAAGCGTTCAGAGGAAAGCGATCCCGTGCCACCTTCCCCGTGCCCGGGCTGTCCCCGCACGCTGCCGGC
TCGGGGATGCGGGGGGAGCGCCGGACCGGAGCGGAGCCCCGGGCGGCTCGCTGCTGCCCCCTAGCGGGGG
AGGGACGTAATTACATCCCTGGGGGCTTTGGGAGGGGGCTGTCCCCGTGAGCTCCCAGGCGCGCCTGTCA
TTCTAAATCTCTCTTTCAGCCTAAAGCTTTTTCCCCGTATCCCCCCAGGTGTCTGCAGGCTCAAAGAGCA
GCGAGAAGCGTTCAGAGGAAAGCGATCCCGTGCCACCTTCCCCGTGCCCGGGCTGTCCCCGCACGCTGCC
GGCTCGGGGATGCGGGGGGAGCGCCGGACCGGAGCGGAGCCCCGGGCGGCTCGCTGCTGCCCCCTAGCGG
GGGAGGGACGTAATTACATCCCTGGGGGCTTTGGGGGGGGGCTGTCCCCGTGAGCTCCCAGGCGCGCCAA
CTCGGTACCGTATCGATGTCGACGTTAACGCTAGTGATATCAACTTTGTATAGAAAAGTTGGCTCCGAAT
TCGCCCTTGACAGCAGAGATCCAGTTTGGTTAATTAATTGGCTCCGGTGCCCGTCAGTGGGCAGAGCGCA
CATCGCCCACAGTCCCCGAGAAGTTGTGGGGAGGGGTCGGCAATTGAACCGGTGCCTAGAGAAGGTGGCG
CGGGGTAAACTGGGAAAGTGATGTCGTGTACTGGCTCCGCCTTTTTCCCGAGGGTGGGGGAGAACCGTAT
ATAAGTGCAGTAGTCGCCGTGAACGTTCTTTTTCGCAACGGGTTTGCCGCCAGAACACAGGTAAGTGCCG
TGTGTGGTTCCCGCGGGCCTGGCCTCTTTACGGGTTATGGCCCTTGCGTGCCTTGAATTACTTCCACCTG
GCTGCAGTACGTGATTCTTGATCCCGAGCTTCGGGTTGGAAGTGGGTGGGAGAGTTCGAGGCCTTGCGCT
TAAGGAGCCCCTTCGCCTCGTGCTTGAGTTGAGGCCTGGCCTGGGCGCTGGGGCCGCCGCGTGCGAATCT
GGTGGCACCTTCGCGCCTGTCTCGCTGCTTTCGATAAGTCTCTAGCCATTTAAAATTTTTGATGACCTGC
TGCGACGCTTTTTTTCTGGCAAGATAGTCTTGTAAATGCGGGCCAAGATCTGCACACTGGTATTTCGGTT
TTTGGGGCCGCGGGCGGCGACGGGGCCCGTGCGTCCCAGCGCACATGTTCGGCGAGGCGGGGCCTGCGAG
CGCGGCCACCGAGAATCGGACGGGGGTAGTCTCAAGCTGGCCGGCCTGCTCTGGTGCCTGGCCTCGCGCC
GCCGTGTATCGCCCCGCCCTGGGCGGCAAGGCTGGCCCGGTCGGCACCAGTTGCGTGAGCGGAAAGATGG
CCGCTTCCCGGCCCTGCTGCAGGGAGCTCAAAATGGAGGACGCGGCGCTCGGGAGAGCGGGCGGGTGAGT
CACCCACACAAAGGAAAAGGGCCTTTCCGTCCTCAGCCGTCGCTTCATGTGACTCCACGGAGTACCGGGC
GCCGTCCAGGCACCTCGATTAGTTCTCGAGCTTTTGGAGTACGTCGTCTTTAGGTTGGGGGGAGGGGTTT
TATGCGATGGAGTTTCCCCACACTGAGTGGGTGGAGACTGAAGTTAGGCCAGCTTGGCACTTGATGTAAT
TCTCCTTGGAATTTGCCCTTTTTGAGTTTGGATCTTGGTTCATTCTCAAGCCTCAGACAGTGGTTCAAAG
TTTTTTTCTTCCATTTCAGGTGTCGTGAGAAGGGCGAATTCGACCCAAGTTTGTACAAAAAAGCAGGCTC
GCCACCATGGTGAGCAAGGGCGAGGAGCTGTTCACCGGGGTGGTGCCCATCCTGGTCGAGCTGGACGGCG
ACGTAAACGGCCACAAGTTCAGCGTGAGGGGCGAGGGCGAGGGCGATGCCACCAACGGCAAGCTGACCCT
GAAGTTCATCTGCACCACCGGCAAGCTGCCCGTGCCCTGGCCCACCCTCGTGACCACCCTGAGCCACGGC
GTGCAGTGCTTCGCCCGCTACCCCGACCACATGAAGCAGCACGACTTCTTCAAGTCCGCCATGCCCGAAG
GCTACGTCCAGGAGCGCACCATCTTCTTCAAGGACGACGGCACCTACAAGACCCGCGCCGAGGTGAAGTT
CGAGGGCGACACCCTAGTGAACCGCATCGAGCTGAAGGGCGTCGACTTCAAGGAGGACGGCAACATCCTG
GGGCACAAGCTGGAGTACAACTTCAACAGCCACAACATCTATATCATGGCCGTCAAGCAGAAGAACGGCA
TCAAGGTGAACTTCAAGATCCGCCACAACGTGGAGGACGGCAGCGTGCAGCTCGCCGACCACTACCAGCA
GAACACCCCCATCGGCGACGGCCCCGTGCTGCTGCCCGACAGCCACTACCTGAGCACCCAGTCCGTGCTG
AGCAAAGACCCCAACGAGAAGCGCGATCACATGGTCCTGCTGGAGTTCCGCACCGCCGCCGGGATCACTC
TCGGCATGGACGAGCTGTACAAGTAATACCACCCAGCTTTCTTGTACAAAGTGGTACGCGTGAATTCACT
CCTCAGGTGCAGGCTGCCTATCAGAAGGTGGTGGCTGGTGTGGCCAATGCCCTGGCTCACAAATACCACT
GAGATCTTTTTCCCTCTGCCAAAAATTATGGGGACATCATGAAGCCCCTTGAGCATCTGACTTCTGGCTA
ATAAAGGAAATTTATTTTCATTGCAATAGTGTGTTGGAATTTTTTGTGTCTCTCACTCGGAAGGACATAT
GGGAGGGCAAATCATTTAAAACATCAGAATGAGTATTTGGTTTAGAGTTTGGCAACATATGCCCATATGC
TGGCTGCCATGAACAAAGGTTGGCTATAAAGAGGTCATCAGTATATGAAACAGCCCCCTGCTGTCCATTC
CTTATTCCATAGAAAAGCCTTGACTTGAGGTTAGATTTTTTTTATATTTTGTTTTGTGTTATTTTTTTCT
TTAACATCCCTAAAATTTTCCTTACATGTTTTACTAGCCAGATTTTTCCTCCTCTCCTGACTACTCCCAG
TCATAGCTGTCCCTCTTCTCTTATGGAGATCCCTCGACCTGCAGCCCAAGCTTGGCGTAATCATGGTCAT
AGCTGTTTCCTGTGTGAAATTGTTATCCGCTCACAATTCCACACAACATACGAGCCGGAAGCATAAAGTG
TAAAGCCTGGGGTGCCTAATGAGTGAGCTAACTCACATTAATTGCGTTGCGCTCACTGCCCGCTTTCCAG
TCGGGAAACCTGTCGTGCCAGCGGATCGACAGTACTAAGCTTGGTCTAATACCCAATCTCTCGTCTTATC
CAGATGTTTTATACGCCTCTGGCCCGTGTCTCAAAATCTCTGATGTTACATTGCACAAGATAAAATAATA
TCATCATGAACAATAAAACTGTCTGCTTACATAAACAGTAATACAAGGGGTGTTATGAGCCATATTCAAC
GGGAAACGTCGAGGCCGCGATTAAATTCCAACATGGATGCTGATTTATATGGGTATAAATGGGCTCGCGA
TAATGTCGGGCAATCAGGTGCGACAATCTATCGCTTGTATGGGAAGCCCGATGCGCCAGAGTTGTTTCTG
AAACATGGCAAAGGTAGCGTTGCCAATGATGTTACAGATGAGATGGTCAGACTAAACTGGCTGACGGAAT
TTATGCCTCTTCCGACCATCAAGCATTTTATCCGTACTCCTGATGATGCATGGTTACTCACCACTGCGAT
CCCCGGAAAAACAGCATTCCAGGTATTAGAAGAATATCCTGATTCAGGTGAAAATATTGTTGATGCGCTG
GCAGTGTTCCTGCGCCGGTTGCATTCGATTCCTGTTTGTAATTGTCCTTTTAACAGCGATCGCGTATTTC
GTCTCGCTCAGGCGCAATCACGAATGAATAACGGTTTGGTTGATGCGAGTGATTTTGATGACGAGCGTAA
TGGCTGGCCTGTTGAACAAGTCTGGAAAGAAATGCATAAACTTTTGCCATTCTCACCGGATTCAGTCGTC
ACTCATGGTGATTTCTCACTTGATAACCTTATTTTTGACGAGGGGAAATTAATAGGTTGTATTGATGTTG
GACGAGTCGGAATCGCAGACCGATACCAGGATCTTGCCATCCTATGGAACTGCCTCGGTGAGTTTTCTCC
TTCATTACAGAAACGGCTTTTTCAAAAATATGGTATTGATAATCCTGATATGAATAAATTGCAGTTTCAT
TTGATGCTCGATGAGTTTTTCTAATCAGAATTGGTTAATTGGTTGTAACACTGGCAGAGCATTACGCTGA
CTTGACGGGACGGCGCAAGCTCATGACCAAAATCCCTTAACGTGAGTTACGCGTCGTTCCACTGAGCGTC
AGAGGTATCACTAGTATTACAGAGGTAAGTTATAACAGTCGCCTAACCC
