>Addgene plasmid #103444 | LSB-hsa-miR-331-3p | depositor partial sequence | sequence record 195938 | hsa-miR-331-3p target
TTCTAGGATAGGCCCAGGGGC
