>Addgene plasmid #103444 | LSB-hsa-miR-331-3p | addgene partial sequence | sequence record 270644 | mKate2-F 5'-ACCCGCTAAGAACCTCAAGA-3'
GAATCAAGGAGGCCGACAAAGAGACATACGTCGAGCAGCACGAGGTGGCTGTGGCCAGATACTGCGACCT
CCCTAGCAAACTGGGGCACAAACTTAATTGAGAATTCTACCACCCAGCTTTCTTGTACAAAGTGGTACGT
CTCAAGACCAGAGGTCTCTGCTTTAGGCCAGTTCTAGGATAGGCCCAGGGGCTTCTAGGATAGGCCCAGG
GGCTTCTAGGATAGGCCCAGGGGCTTCTAGGATAGGCCCAGGGGCCAACCAGAAGAGACCTGTGCTTCAC
TCCTCAGGTGCAGGCTGCCTATCAGAAGGTGGTGGCTGGTGTGGCCAATGCCCTGGCTCACAAATACCAC
TGAGATCTTTTTCCCTCTGCCAAAAATTATGGGGACATCATGAAGCCCCTTGAGCATCTGACTTCTGGCT
AATAAAGGAAATTTATTTTCATTGCAATAGTGTGTTGGAATTTTTTGTGTCTCTCACTCGGAAGGACATA
TGGGAGGGCAAATCATTTAAAACATCAGAATGAGTATTTGGTTTAGAGTTTGGCAACATATGCCCATATG
CTGGCTGCCATGAACAAAGGTTGGCTATAAAGAGGTCATCAGTATATGAAACAGCCCCCTGCTGTCCATT
CCTTATTCCATAGAAAAGCCTTGACTTGAGGTTAGATTTTTTTT
